>Addgene plasmid #106052 | Opto-GPR152 | addgene full sequence | sequence record 209683 | Addgene NGS Result
AATTGCATGAAGAATCTGCTTAGGGTTAGGCGTTTTGCGCTGCTTCGCGATGTACGGGCCAGATATACGC
GTTGACATTGATTATTGACTAGTTATTAATAGTAATCAATTACGGGGTCATTAGTTCATAGCCCATATAT
GGAGTTCCGCGTTACATAACTTACGGTAAATGGCCCGCCTGGCTGACCGCCCAACGACCCCCGCCCATTG
ACGTCAATAATGACGTATGTTCCCATAGTAACGCCAATAGGGACTTTCCATTGACGTCAATGGGTGGAGT
ATTTACGGTAAACTGCCCACTTGGCAGTACATCAAGTGTATCATATGCCAAGTACGCCCCCTATTGACGT
CAATGACGGTAAATGGCCCGCCTGGCATTATGCCCAGTACATGACCTTATGGGACTTTCCTACTTGGCAG
TACATCTACGTATTAGTCATCGCTATTACCATGGTGATGCGGTTTTGGCAGTACATCAATGGGCGTGGAT
AGCGGTTTGACTCACGGGGATTTCCAAGTCTCCACCCCATTGACGTCAATGGGAGTTTGTTTTGGCACCA
AAATCAACGGGACTTTCCAAAATGTCGTAACAACTCCGCCCCATTGACGCAAATGGGCGGTAGGCGTGTA
CGGTGGGAGGTCTATATAAGCAGAGCTCTCTGGCTAACTAGAGAACCCACTGCTTACTGGCTTATCGAAA
TTAATACGACTCACTATAGGGAGACCCAAGCTGGCTAGCGTTTAAACTTAAGCTTGCCACCATGAAAACG
ATCATCGCCCTGAGCTACATCTTCTGCCTGGTATTCGCCATGTACACCGATATAGAGATGAACAGGCTGG
GAAAGGATAGCCTCATGAACGGGACCGAGGGCCCAAACTTCTACGTGCCTTTCTCCAACAAGACGGGCGT
GGTGCGCAGCCCCTTCGAGGCCCCGCAGTACTACCTGGCGGAGCCATGGCAGTTCTCCATGCTGGCCGCC
TACATGTTCCTGCTGATCATGCTTGGCTTCCCCATCAACTTCCTCACGCTGTACGTCGCCGGCTCCCAGG
CCCGGCATGGAGCTGGCACGCGACTCAACTACATCCTGCTCAACCTGGCCGTGGCCGACCTCTTCATGGT
GTTCGGGGGCTTCACCACCACCCTCTACACCTCTCTGCACGGGTACTTCGTCTTTGGGCCCACGGGCTGC
AACCTGGAGGGCTTCTTTGCCACCTTGGGCGGTGAAATTGCACTGTGGTCCTTGGTGGTCCTGGCCATCG
AGCGGTACGTGGTGGTGCTGTGCCCACACTGGTACCCTGGGCACCGCCCAGTCCGCCTGGCCATCATGGG
CGTCGCCTTCACCTGGGTCATGGCTCTGGCCTGTGCCGCGCCCCCCCTCGTCGGCTGGTCCAGGTACATC
CCGGAGGGCATGCAGTGCTCGTGCGGGATTGACTACTACACGCCCCACGAGGAAACCAACAATGAGTCGT
TCGTCATCTACATGTTCGTGGTCCACTTCATCATCCCCCTGATTGTCATATTCTTCTGCTACGGACTCAC
CCAGGCCACAGCCTGTCGCACCTGCCACCGCCAACAGCAGCCCGCAGCCTGCCGGGGCTTCGCCCGCATG
GTGATCATCATGGTCATCGCTTTCCTAATCTGCTGGCTGCCCTACGCTGGGGTGGCGTTCTACATCTTCA
CCCATCAGGGCTCTGACTTTGGCCCCATCTTCATGACCATCCCGGCTTTCTTTGCCAAGACTTCTGCCGT
CTACAACCCCGTCATCTACATCATGATGAACAAGCAGTTCCGCACCCTGCTGCGCTCCGTGCTCTCGTCC
TTCGCGGCAGCTCTCTGCGAGGAGCGGCCGGGCAGCTTCACGCCCACTGAGCCACAGACCCAGCTAGATT
CTGAGGGTCCAACTCTGCCAGAGCCGATGGCAGAGGCCCAGTCACAGATGGATCCTGTGGCCCAGCCTCA
GGTGAACCCCACACTCCAGCCACGATCGGATCCCACAGCACAGCCACAGCTGAACCCTACGGCCCAGCCA
CAGTCGGATCCCACAGCCCAGCCACAGCTGAACCTCATGGCCCAGCCACAGTCAGATTCTGTGGCCCAGC
CACAGGCAGACACTAACGTCCAGACCCCTGCACCTGCTGCCAGTTCTGTGCCCAGTCCCTGTGATGAAGC
TTCCCCAACCCCATCCTCGCATCCTACCCCAGGGGCCCTTGAGGACCCAGCCACACCTCCTGCCTCTGAA
GGAGAAAGCCCCAGCAGCACCCCGCCAGAGGCGGCCCCGGGCGCAGGCCCCACGACAGAAACCAGCCAAG
TGGCGCCTGCCTAACTCGAGTCTAGAGGGCCCGTTTAAACCCGCTGATCAGCCTCGACTGTGCCTTCTAG
TTGCCAGCCATCTGTTGTTTGCCCCTCCCCCGTGCCTTCCTTGACCCTGGAAGGTGCCACTCCCACTGTC
CTTTCCTAATAAAATGAGGAAATTGCATCGCATTGTCTGAGTAGGTGTCATTCTATTCTGGGGGGTGGGG
TGGGGCAGGACAGCAAGGGGGAGGATTGGGAAGACAATAGCAGGCATGCTGGGGATGCGGTGGGCTCTAT
GGCTTCTGAGGCGGAAAGAACCAGCTGGGGCTCTAGGGGGTATCCCC
[124 nt withheld, positions 2638-2761]
C
[91 nt withheld, positions 2763-2853]
A
[49 nt withheld, positions 2855-2903]
CCTTTGACGTTGGAGTCCACGTTCTTT
[37 nt withheld, positions 2931-2967]
ACCCTATCTCGGTCTATTCTTTTGATTTATAAGGGATTTTGCCGATTTCGGCCTATTGGTTAAAAAATGA
GCTGATTTAACAAAAATTTAACGCGAATTAATTCTGTGGAATGTGTGTCAGTTAGGGTGTGGAAAGTCCC
CAGGCTCCCCAGCAGGCAGAAGTATGCAAAGCATGCATCTCAATTAGTCAGCAACCAGGTGTGGAAAGTC
CCCAGGCTCCCCAGCAGGCAGAAGTATGCAAAGCATGCATCTCAATTAGTCAGCAACCATAGTCCCGCCC
CTAACTCCGCCCATCCCGCCCCTAACTCCGCCCAGTTCCGCCCATTCTCCGCCCCATGGCTGACTAATTT
TTTTTATTTATGCAGAGGCCGAGGCCGCCTCTGCCTCTGAGCTATTCCAGAAGTAGTGAGGAGGCTTTTT
TGGAGGCCTAGGCTTTTGCAAAAAGCTCCCGGGAGCTTGTATATCCATTTTCGGATCTGATCAAGAGACA
GGATGAGGATCGTTTCGCATGATTGAACAAGATGGATTGCACGCAGGTTCTCCGGCCGCTTGGGTGGAGA
GGCTATTCGGCTATGACTGGGCACAACAGACAATCGGCTGCTCTGATGCCGCCGTGTTCCGGCTGTCAGC
GCAGGGGCGCCCGGTTCTTTTTGTCAAGACCGACCTGTCCGGTGCCCTGAATGAACTGCAGGACGAGGCA
GCGCGGCTATCGTGGCTGGCCACGACGGGCGTTCCTTGCGCAGCTGTGCTCGACGTTGTCACTGAAGCGG
GAAGGGACTGGCTGCTATTGGGCGAAGTGCCGGGGCAGGATCTCCTGTCATCTCACCTTGCTCCTGCCGA
GAAAGTATCCATCATGGCTGATGCAATGCGGCGGCTGCATACGCTTGATCCGGCTACCTGCCCATTCGAC
CACCAAGCGAAACATCGCATCGAGCGAGCACGTACTCGGATGGAAGCCGGTCTTGTCGATCAGGATGATC
TGGACGAAGAGCATCAGGGGCTCGCGCCAGCCGAACTGTTCGCCAGGCTCAAGGCGCGCATGCCCGACGG
CGAGGATCTCGTCGTGACCCATGGCGATGCCTGCTTGCCGAATATCATGGTGGAAAATGGCCGCTTTTCT
GGATTCATCGACTGTGGCCGGCTGGGTGTGGCGGACCGCTATCAGGACATAGCGTTGGCTACCCGTGATA
TTGCTGAAGAGCTTGGCGGCGAATGGGCTGACCGCTTCCTCGTGCTTTACGGTATCGCCGCTCCCGATTC
GCAGCGCATCGCCTTCTATCGCCTTCTTGACGAGTTCTTCTGAGCGGGACTCTGGGGTTCGAAATGACCG
ACCAAGCGACGCCCAACCTGCCATCACGAGATTTCGATTCCACCGCCGCCTTCTATGAAAGGTTGGGCTT
CGGAATCGTTTTCCGGGACGCCGGCTGGATGATCCTCCAGCGCGGGGATCTCATGCTGGAGTTCTTCGCC
CACCCCAACTTGTTTATTGCAGCTTATAATGGTTACAAATAAAGCAATAGCATCACAAATTTCACAAATA
AAGCATTTTTTTCACTGCATTCTAGTTGTGGTTTGTCCAAACTCATCAATGTATCTTATCATGTCTGTAT
ACCGTCGACCTCTAGCTAGAGCTTGGCGTAATCATGGTCATAGCTGTTTCCTGTGTGAAATTGTTATCCG
CTCACAATTCCACACAACATACGAGCCGGAAGCATAAAGTGTAAAGCCTGGGGTGCCTAATGAGTGAGCT
AACTCACATTAATTGCGTTGCGCTCACTGCCCGCTTTCCAGTCGGGAAACCTGTCGTGCCAGCTGCATTA
ATGAATCGGCCAACGCGCGGGGAGAGGCGGTTTGCGTATTGGGCGCTCTTCCGCTTCCTCGCTCACTGAC
TCGCTGCGCTCGGTCGTTCGGCTGCGGCGAGCGGTATCAGCTCACTCAAAGGCGGTAATACGGTTATCCA
CAGAATCAGGGGATAACGCAGGAAAGAACATGTGAGCAAAAGGCCAGCAAAAGGCCAGGAACCGTAAAAA
GGCCGCGTTGCTGGCGTTTTTCCATAGGCTCCGCCCCCCTGACGAGCATCACAAAAATCGACGCTCAAGT
CAGAGGTGGCGAAACCCGACAGGACTATAAAGATACCAGGCGTTTCCCCCTGGAAGCTCCCTCGTGCGCT
CTCCTGTTCCGACCCTGCCGCTTACCGGATACCTGTCCGCCTTTCTCCCTTCGGGAAGCGTGGCGCTTTC
TCATAGCTCACGCTGTAGGTATCTCAGTTCGGTGTAGGTCGTTCGCTCCAAGCTGGGCTGTGTGCACGAA
CCCCCCGTTCAGCCCGACCGCTGCGCCTTATCCGGTAACTATCGTCTTGAGTCCAACCCGGTAAGACACG
ACTTATCGCCACTGGCAGCAGCCACTGGTAACAGGATTAGCAGAGCGAGGTATGTAGGCGGTGCTACAGA
GTTCTTGAAGTGGTGGCCTAACTACGGCTACACTAGAAGAACAGTATTTGGTATCTGCGCTCTGCTGAAG
CCAGTTACCTTCGGAAAAAGAGTTGGTAGCTCTTGATCCGGCAAACAAACCACCGCTGGTAGCGGTGGTT
TTTTTGTTTGCAAGCAGCAGATTACGCGCAGAAAAAAAGGATCTCAAGAAGATCCTTTGATCTTTTCTAC
GGGGTCTGACGCTCAGTGGAACGAAAACTCACGTTAAGGGATTTTGGTCATGAGATTATCAAAAAGGATC
TTCACCTAGATCCTTTTAAATTAAAAATGAAGTTTTAAATCAATCTAAAGTATATATGAGTAAACTTGGT
CTGACAGTTACCAATGCTTAATCAGTGAGGCACCTATCTCAGCGATCTGTCTATTTCGTTCATCCATAGT
TGCCTGACTCCCCGTCGTGTAGATAACTACGATACGGGAGGGCTTACCATCTGGCCCCAGTGCTGCAATG
ATACCGCGAGACCCACGCTCACCGGCTCCAGATTTATCAGCAATAAACCAGCCAGCCGGAAGGGCCGAGC
GCAGAAGTGGTCCTGCAACTTTATCCGCCTCCATCCAGTCTATTAATTGTTGCCGGGAAGCTAGAGTAAG
TAGTTCGCCAGTTAATAGTTTGCGCAACGTTGTTGCCATTGCTACAGGCATCGTGGTGTCACGCTCGTCG
TTTGGTATGGCTTCATTCAGCTCCGGTTCCCAACGATCAAGGCGAGTTACATGATCCCCCATGTTGTGCA
AAAAAGCGGTTAGCTCCTTCGGTCCTCCGATCGTTGTCAGAAGTAAGTTGGCCGCAGTGTTATCACTCAT
GGTTATGGCAGCACTGCATAATTCTCTTACTGTCATGCCATCCGTAAGATGCTTTTCTGTGACTGGTGAG
TACTCAACCAAGTCATTCTGAGAATAGTGTATGCGGCGACCGAGTTGCTCTTGCCCGGCGTCAATACGGG
ATAATACCGCGCCACATAGCAGAACTTTAAAAGTGCTCATCATTGGAAAACGTTCTTCGGGGCGAAAACT
CTCAAGGATCTTACCGCTGTTGAGATCCAGTTCGATGTAACCCACTCGTGCACCCAACTGATCTTCAGCA
TCTTTTACTTTCACCAGCGTTTCTGGGTGAGCAAAAACAGGAAGGCAAAATGCCGCAAAAAAGGGAATAA
GGGCGACACGGAAATGTTGAATACTCATACTCTTCCTTTTTCAATATTATTGAAGCATTTATCAGGGTTA
TTGTCTCATGAGCGGATACATATTTGAATGTATTTAGAAAAATAAACAAATAGGGGTTCCGCGCACATTT
CCCCGAAAAGTGCCACCTGACGTCGACGGATCGGGAGATCTCCCGATCCCCTATGGTGCACTCTCAGTAC
AATCTGCTCTGATGCCGCATAGTTAAGCCAGTATCTGCTCCCTGCTTGTGTGTTGGAGGTCGCTGAGTAG
TGCGCGAGCAAAATTTAAGCTACAACAAGGCAAGGCTTGACCGAC
Features (pLannotate 1.2.2; 21 found; start..end, strand, type, name):
     74..453     +  enhancer       CMV enhancer: human cytomegalovirus immediate early enhancer
    454..657     +  promoter       CMV promoter: human cytomegalovirus (CMV) immediate early promoter
    653..686     +  LTR            5' LTR (truncated) (fragment): truncated 5' long terminal repeat (LTR) from HIV-1
    702..720     +  promoter       T7 promoter: promoter for bacteriophage T7 RNA polymerase
    855..1880    +  CDS            RHO: OPSD_LOXAF - Also known as RH1. Experimental evidence at protein level: Swiss-Prot protein existence level 1. Photoreceptor required for image-forming vision at low light intensity. Required for photoreceptor cell viability after birth (By similarity). Light-induced isomerization of 11-cis to all-trans retinal triggers a conformational change that activates signaling via G- proteins (PubMed:15781694). Subsequent receptor phosphorylation mediates displacement of the bound G-protein alpha subunit by the arrestin SAG and terminates signaling (By similarity). From Loxodonta africana (African eleph
    870..908     +  CDS            opsin tag: segment of bovine rhodopsin containing a signal for N-linked glycosylation (Favaloro et al., 2008) The asparagine in the NKT tripeptide will be glycosylated if this sequence is exposed to the ER lumen.
   2368..2592    +  polyA_signal   bGH poly(A) signal: bovine growth hormone polyadenylation signal
   2596..2617    +  promoter       SV40 promoter (fragment): SV40 enhancer and early promoter
   2638..3066    +  rep_origin     f1 ori (sequence partly withheld): f1 bacteriophage origin of replication; arrow indicates direction of (+) strand synthesis
   3080..3409    +  promoter       SV40 promoter: SV40 enhancer and early promoter
   3476..4267    +  CDS            neo: KKA2_KLEPN - Also known as kan, nptII. Experimental evidence at protein level: Swiss-Prot protein existence level 1. Resistance to kanamycin, neomycin, paromomycin, ribostamycin, butirosin and gentamicin B. From Klebsiella pneumoniae.
   4291..4449    +  CDS            ble (fragment): BLE_KLEPN - Experimental evidence at protein level: Swiss-Prot protein existence level 1. Binding protein with a strong affinity to the bleomycin family of antibiotics. Binds to CL990; an antimitotic-antibiotic compound. From Klebsiella pneumoniae.
   4444..4565    +  polyA_signal   SV40 poly(A) signal: SV40 polyadenylation signal
   4638..4654    -  protein_bind   lac operator: The lac repressor binds to the lac operator to inhibit transcription in E. coli. This inhibition can be relieved by adding lactose or isopropyl-β-D-thiogalactopyranoside (IPTG). lac repressor encoded by lacI
   4662..4692    -  promoter       lac promoter: promoter for the E. coli lac operon
   4707..4728    -  protein_bind   CAP binding site: CAP binding activates transcription in the presence of cAMP. E. coli catabolite activator protein
   4741..4833    -  CDS            lacI (fragment): lac repressor; lacI; The lac repressor binds to the lac operator to inhibit transcription in E. coli. This inhibition can be relieved by adding lactose or isopropyl-β-D-thiogalactopyranoside (IPTG).
   5016..5604    -  rep_origin     ori: high-copy-number ColE1/pMB1/pBR322/pUC origin of replication
   5775..6635    -  CDS            AmpR: β-lactamase; bla; confers resistance to ampicillin, carbenicillin, and related antibiotics
   6636..6740    -  promoter       AmpR promoter: bla
   6799..6851    -  misc_feature   bom (fragment): basis of mobility region from pBR322
