[The description below was written by a language model from this plasmid's Addgene catalogue record and pLannotate feature annotations shown in this document.]
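Description:
Opto-GPR152 is a mammalian expression plasmid built on the pcDNA3.1(-) backbone that encodes a light-activatable chimeric G-protein-coupled receptor made from bovine rhodopsin and the human class A orphan receptor GPR152. It is propagated in E. coli as a high-copy plasmid through a ColE1/pUC-type origin with ampicillin selection (AmpR under its own bla promoter). It also carries an f1 origin for single-stranded DNA production. For selection in mammalian cells, an SV40 early promoter drives a neomycin phosphotransferase gene followed by an SV40 polyadenylation signal, which allows G418 selection of stable transfectants.

The roughly 1.6 kb insert is transcribed from the CMV immediate-early enhancer and promoter and terminated by the bovine growth hormone polyadenylation signal. A T7 promoter lies upstream of the coding region. According to the record, the chimera carries an N-terminal VSV-G epitope and a C-terminal rhodopsin 1D4 epitope, both useful for detecting the receptor. The automated annotation recognises only the rhodopsin-like part of the open reading frame (matched to an elephant orthologue by homology), including the N-terminal opsin glycosylation segment. It does not separately label the GPR152-derived segments or the tags, and the record does not state which receptor regions come from which parent. A few short fragment hits, such as a truncated HIV-1 LTR, ble and lacI pieces, are probably annotation artefacts of backbone sequence rather than functional parts.

The construct belongs to a set made to optically functionalize human orphan GPCRs, so that light can stand in for the unknown ligand when studying GPR152 signalling in transfected cells. The depositor notes that it was assembled in two steps and that the flanking sites cannot be used for subcloning.
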