Addgene plasmid #106052: Opto-GPR152
Purpose: Expression of a chimeric G-protein coupled receptor (Rhodopsin-GPR152; Opto-GPR152; E6)
Depositing lab: Harald Janovjak. Depositing organization: Institute of Science and Technology Austria (I.S.T. Austria). Publication: Optical functionalization of human Class A orphan G-protein-coupled receptors. Morri M, Sanchez-Romero I, Tichy AM, Kainrath S, Gerrard EJ, Hirschfeld PP, Schwarz J, Janovjak H. Nat Commun. 2018 May 16;9(1):1950. doi: 10.1038/s41467-018-04342-1. PubMed 29769519.
Backbone
  Vector backbone: pcDNA3.1-
  Backbone manufacturer: Invitrogen
  Backbone size w/o insert (bp): 5427
  Vector type: Mammalian Expression
  Selectable markers: Neomycin (select with G418)
Growth in bacteria
  Bacterial resistance: Ampicillin, 100 μg/mL
  Growth temperature: 37°C
  Growth strain: DH5alpha
  Copy number: High Copy
Gene/Insert
  Gene/Insert name: Opto-GPR152
  Species: H. sapiens (human), B. taurus (bovine)
  Insert size (bp): 1563
  Mutation: Chimeric receptor protein
  Entrez Gene: GPR152 (a.k.a. PGR5)
  Promoter: CMV
  Tag / fusion protein: VSV-G (N terminal on insert); Rhodopsin-1D4 (C terminal on insert)
  Cloning method: Restriction Enzyme; 5′ cloning site unknown (unknown if destroyed); 3′ cloning site unknown (unknown if destroyed)
  Sequencing primers: 5′ CMV_F (CGCAAATGGGCGGTAGGCGTG); 3′ pcDNA_R (CAACAGATGGCTGGCAAC)
Terms and licenses: Academic/Nonprofit Terms; Industry Terms: Not Available to Industry
Depositor comments: two step cloning; 5' and 3' sites cannot be used for (sub)cloning
How to cite: Opto-GPR152 was a gift from Harald Janovjak (Addgene plasmid # 106052 ; http://n2t.net/addgene:106052 ; RRID:Addgene_106052)
