>Addgene plasmid #106052 | Opto-GPR152 | depositor partial sequence | sequence record 200815 | Opto-GPR152
ATGAAAACGATCATCGCCCTGAGCTACATCTTCTGCCTGGTATTCGCCATGTACACCGATATAGAGATGA
ACAGGCTGGGAAAGGATAGCCTCATGAACGGGACCGAGGGCCCAAACTTCTACGTGCCTTTCTCCAACAA
GACGGGCGTGGTGCGCAGCCCCTTCGAGGCCCCGCAGTACTACCTGGCGGAGCCATGGCAGTTCTCCATG
CTGGCCGCCTACATGTTCCTGCTGATCATGCTTGGCTTCCCCATCAACTTCCTCACGCTGTACGTCGCCG
GCTCCCAGGCCCGGCATGGAGCTGGCACGCGACTCAACTACATCCTGCTCAACCTGGCCGTGGCCGACCT
CTTCATGGTGTTCGGGGGCTTCACCACCACCCTCTACACCTCTCTGCACGGGTACTTCGTCTTTGGGCCC
ACGGGCTGCAACCTGGAGGGCTTCTTTGCCACCTTGGGCGGTGAAATTGCACTGTGGTCCTTGGTGGTCC
TGGCCATCGAGCGGTACGTGGTGGTGCTGTGCCCACACTGGTACCCTGGGCACCGCCCAGTCCGCCTGGC
CATCATGGGCGTCGCCTTCACCTGGGTCATGGCTCTGGCCTGTGCCGCGCCCCCCCTCGTCGGCTGGTCC
AGGTACATCCCGGAGGGCATGCAGTGCTCGTGCGGGATTGACTACTACACGCCCCACGAGGAAACCAACA
ATGAGTCGTTCGTCATCTACATGTTCGTGGTCCACTTCATCATCCCCCTGATTGTCATATTCTTCTGCTA
CGGACTCACCCAGGCCACAGCCTGTCGCACCTGCCACCGCCAACAGCAGCCCGCAGCCTGCCGGGGCTTC
GCCCGCATGGTGATCATCATGGTCATCGCTTTCCTAATCTGCTGGCTGCCCTACGCTGGGGTGGCGTTCT
ACATCTTCACCCATCAGGGCTCTGACTTTGGCCCCATCTTCATGACCATCCCGGCTTTCTTTGCCAAGAC
TTCTGCCGTCTACAACCCCGTCATCTACATCATGATGAACAAGCAGTTCCGCACCCTGCTGCGCTCCGTG
CTCTCGTCCTTCGCGGCAGCTCTCTGCGAGGAGCGGCCGGGCAGCTTCACGCCCACTGAGCCACAGACCC
AGCTAGATTCTGAGGGTCCAACTCTGCCAGAGCCGATGGCAGAGGCCCAGTCACAGATGGATCCTGTGGC
CCAGCCTCAGGTGAACCCCACACTCCAGCCACGATCGGATCCCACAGCACAGCCACAGCTGAACCCTACG
GCCCAGCCACAGTCGGATCCCACAGCCCAGCCACAGCTGAACCTCATGGCCCAGCCACAGTCAGATTCTG
TGGCCCAGCCACAGGCAGACACTAACGTCCAGACCCCTGCACCTGCTGCCAGTTCTGTGCCCAGTCCCTG
TGATGAAGCTTCCCCAACCCCATCCTCGCATCCTACCCCAGGGGCCCTTGAGGACCCAGCCACACCTCCT
GCCTCTGAAGGAGAAAGCCCCAGCAGCACCCCGCCAGAGGCGGCCCCGGGCGCAGGCCCCACGACAGAAA
CCAGCCAAGTGGCGCCTGCCTAA
